>Addgene plasmid #52134 | pcdna3 T7 Jip1b(282-707)(C605S, C631S, C643S and C696T) | depositor partial sequence | sequence record 81335 | T7 and Sp6
GACATGGCTAGCATGACTGGTGGACAGCAAATGGGTGGATCTGGAGGAGTGCAGAGGCCCCCAGACCCTG
CAGAACCCACCTCCACCTTCATGCCACCCACGGAGAGCCGGATGTCAGTTAGCTCGGATCCAGACCCTGC
CGCTTACTCTGTAACTGCGGGGCGGCCACACCCCTCCATCAGTGAAGAGGATGAGGGCTTCGACTGCCTG
TCATCCCCAGAGCGAGCTGAGCCACCAGGTGGAGGGTGGCGGGGAAGCCTCGGGGAGCCACCACCGCCTC
CACGGGCCTCACTGAGCTCGGACACCAGCGCACTGTCCTACGACTCGGTCAAGTACACACTGGTGGTGGA
TGAACATGCCCAGCTTGAGTTGGTGAGCCTGCGGCCGTGCTTTGGAGATTACAGTGACGAAAGCGACTCT
GCCACTGTCTATGACAACTGTGCCTCTGCCTCCTCGCCCTACGAGTCAGCCATTGGTGAGGAGTATGAGG
AGGCCCCTCAGCCCCGGCCTCCCACCTGCCTCTCAGAGGACTCCACCCCGGATGAGCCTGATGTCCACTT
CTCTAAGAAGTTTCTGAATGTCTTCATGAGTGGCCGCTCTCGTTCCTCCAGTGCTGAGTCCTTTGGGCTG
TTCTCCTGCGTCATCAATGGGGAGGAGCATGAGCAAACCCATCGGGCTATATTCAGGTTTGTGCCTCGGC
ATGAAGATGAACTTGAGCTGGAAGTGGATGACCCCCTGCTGGTGGAGCTGCAGGCAGAAGACTATTGGTA
TGAGGCCTATAACATGCGCACCGGAGCCCGCGGGGTCTTCCCTGCCTACTATGCCATTGAGGTCACCAAG
GAGCCTGAGCACATGGCAGCCCTTGCCAAAAACAGCGACTGGATTGACCAGTTCCGGGTGAAGTTCCTGG
GGTCTGTCCAGGTTCCTTATCACAAGGGCAATGATGTCCTCTGTGCTGCTATGCAAAAGATCGCCACCAC
CCGCCGGCTCACCGTGCACTTTAACCCGCCCTCCAGCAGTGTCCTTGAGATCAGTGTCAGGGGTGTCAAG
ATAGGCGTCAAAGCTGATGATGCTCTGGAGGCCAAGGGAAATAAAAGTAGCCACTTCTTCCAGCTAAAGA
ACATCTCTTTCAGTGGATACCATCCAAAGAATAACAAGTACTTTGGGTTTATCACTAAGCACCCTGCTGA
CCACCGGTTTGCCAGCCATGTCTTTGTGTCTGAAGATTCCACCAAAGCCCTGGCGGAGTCTGTGGGGCGT
GCATTTCAGCAGTTCTACAAGCAGTTTGTGGAGTATACCACTCCTACAGAAGATATCTACTTGGAGTAGC
AGCACCCCCACTCTCTGCAGCCCCTCAGCCCCAAGCCAGTGCAAGGACAGCTGGCTGCTGACAGGATGTG
GTACTGCCACAAAAGAATGGGGGAATGAGGGCTGTTGGGTCGGGGGGGCCGGGGTTTGGGGAGAGGCAGA
TGCAGTTTATTGTAATATATGGGGTTAGATTAATCTATGGAGGACAGTACAGGCTCTCTGGGGACTGGGG
AAGGGTGGGGCTGGGGGGTGGGGGGTCAGGCCCCTGGCCACAGAGGGACTCCCTAGGAACAGAGGCACTG
TCCCATCCTGGGCCTGTTTCATGCTAGGGGCCCTGGCTTTCTGGCTCTTGGCTCCTGCCTTGACAAAGCC
CATGCCACCTGGAAGTGTCCAGCTTCCCTTGTCCCCACCTTGACCGGAGCCCTGAGCTCAGGCTGAGCCC
ACGCACCTCCAAAGGACTTTCCAGTAAGGAAATGGCAACGTGTGACCGTGGAGACCCTGTTCTCATCTGT
GGGGCCTCTGGGCAGCTCCAACCTCCAGCCTGGCTAGCACACAGGTCCTCGCAAGGTTGTGTGTGCAAGG
AGAGGGCCACAGTAAGCCCCATCTGCCAGGAAAAGGAGGCCTCTTAGCTGGCCCCAGCCAGCCGGTCACT
GTCTTGTCACCTGGCTACTATTAAAGTGCCATTTCTTGTCTGAAAAAAAAAAAAAAAAAAAA
