>Addgene plasmid #52134 | pcdna3 T7 Jip1b(282-707)(C605S, C631S, C643S and C696T) | addgene partial sequence | sequence record 82953 | CMV-F 5'-CGCAAATGGGCGGTAGGCGTG-3'
GAGCTCTCTGGCTAACTAGAGAACCCACTGCTTACTGGCTTATCGAAATTAATACGACTCACTATAGGGA
GACCCAAGCTTATGGCTAGCATGACTGGTGGACAGCAAATGGGTGGATCTGGAGGAGTGCAGAGGCCCCC
AGACCCTGCAGAACCCACCTCCACCTTCATGCCACCCACGGAGAGCCGGATGTCAGTTAGCTCGGATCCA
GACCCTGCCGCTTACTCTGTAACTGCGGGGCGGCCACACCCCTCCATCAGTGAAGAGGATGAGGGCTTCG
ACTGCCTGTCATCCCCAGAGCGAGCTGAGCCACCAGGTGGAGGGTGGCGGGGAAGCCTCGGGGAGCCACC
ACCGCCTCCACGGGCCTCACTGAGCTCGGACACCAGCGCACTGTCCTACGACTCGGTCAAGTACACACTG
GTGGTGGATGAACATGCCCAGCTTGAGTTGGTGAGCCTGCGGCCGTGCTTTGGAGATTACAGTGACGAAA
GCGACTCTGCCACTGTCTATGACAACTGTGCCTCTGCCTCCTCGCCCTACGAGTCAGCCATTGGTGAGGA
GTATGAGGAGGCCCCTCAGCCCCGGCCTCCCACCTGCCTCTCAGAGGACTCCACCCCGGATGAGCCTGAT
GTCCACTTCTCTAAGAAGTTTCTGAATGTCTTCATGAGTGGCCGCTCTCGTTCCTCCAGTGCTGAGTCCT
TTGGGCTGTTCTCCTGCGTCATCAATGGGGAGGAGCATGAGCAAACCCATCGGGCTATATTCAGGTTTGT
GCCTCGGCATGAAGATGAACTTGAGCTGGAAGTGGATGACCCCCTGCTGGTGGAGCTGCAGGCAGAAGAC
TATTGGTATGAGGCCTATAACATGCGCACCG
