>Addgene plasmid #52134 | pcdna3 T7 Jip1b(282-707)(C605S, C631S, C643S and C696T) | addgene partial sequence | sequence record 82954 | BGH-rev 5'-TAGAAGGCACAGTCGAGG-3'
TATAGAATAGGGCCCTCTAGATGCATGCTCGAGCGGCCGCCTACTCCAAGTAGATATCTTCTGTAGGAGT
GGTATACTCCACAAACTGCTTGTAGAACTGCTGAAATGCACGCCCCACAGACTCCGCCAGGGCTTTGGTG
GAATCTTCAGACACAAAGACATGGCTGGCAAACCGGTGGTCAGCAGGGTGCTTAGTGATAAACCCAAAGT
ACTTGTTATTCTTTGGATGGTATCCACTGAAAGAGATGTTCTTTAGCTGGAAGAAGTGGCTACTTTTATT
TCCCTTGGCCTCCAGAGCATCATCAGCTTTGACGCCTATCTTGACACCCCTGACACTGATCTCAAGGACA
CTGCTGGAGGGCGGGTTAAAGTGCACGGTGAGCCGGCGGGTGGTGGCGATCTTTTGCATAGCAGCACAGA
GGACATCATTGCCCTTGTGATAAGGAACCTGGACAGACCCCAGGAACTTCACCCGGAACTGGTCAATCCA
GTCGCTGTTTTTGGCAAGGGCTGCCATGTGCTCAGGCTCCTTGGTGACCTCAATGGCATAGTAGGCAGGG
AAGACCCCGCGGGCTCCGGTGCGCATGTTATAGGCCTCATACCAATAGTCTTCTGCCTGCAGCTCCACCA
GCAGGGGGTCATCCACTTCCAGCTCAAGTTCATCTTCATGCCGAGGCACAAACCTGAATATAGCCCGATG
GGTTTGCTCATGCTCCTCCCCATTGATGACGCAGGAGAACAGCCCAAAGGACTCAGCACTGGAGGAACGA
GAGCGGCCACTCATGAAGACATTCAGAAACTTCTTAGAGAAGTGGACATCAGGCTCATCCGGGGTGGAGT
CCTCTGAGAGGCAGGTGGGAGGCCGGGGCTGAGGGGCCTCCTCATACTCCTCACCAATG
