[The description below was written by a language model from this plasmid's Addgene catalogue record.]
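Description:
pcdna3 T7 Jip1b(282-707)(C605S, C631S, C643S and C696T) is a mammalian expression plasmid built on the Invitrogen pcDNA3 backbone (about 5.4 kb without insert). It is maintained in E. coli as a high-copy plasmid under ampicillin selection. No feature table accompanies the record, so the regulatory elements are not itemised. The standard pcDNA3 backbone drives inserts from the CMV immediate-early promoter, provides a polyadenylation signal, and carries a neomycin-resistance cassette for G418 selection in mammalian cells. It also has a T7 promoter upstream of the cloning site, consistent with the T7 sequencing primer listed for the 5′ end.

The insert is a roughly 1.4 kb fragment of mouse JNK-interacting protein-1b (JIP-1b, gene Mapk8ip1), cloned between HindIII and NotI sites, both of which are retained. It encodes a truncated protein spanning residues 282–707, lacking the N-terminal 281 amino acids. It also carries four cysteine substitutions in the C-terminal region (C605S, C631S, C643S and C696T). An N-terminal T7 epitope tag allows the protein to be detected or immunoprecipitated with anti-T7 antibodies.

JIP-1 is a scaffold protein that assembles components of a MAP kinase signalling module and mediates selective activation of that pathway. The combination of truncation and point mutations suggests a structure–function use, comparing this variant with wild-type or other deletion forms in transfected mammalian cells. The record does not state what the cysteine substitutions were designed to test.
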