Addgene plasmid #52134: pcdna3 T7 Jip1b(282-707)(C605S, C631S, C643S and C696T)
Purpose: a mammalian scaffold protein that mediates the activation of a MAP kinase signaling pathway.
Depositing lab: Roger Davis. Depositing organization: University of Massachusetts, Worcester. Publication: A mammalian scaffold complex that selectively mediates MAP kinase activation. Whitmarsh AJ, Cavanagh J, Tournier C, Yasuda J, Davis RJ. Science. 1998 Sep 11;281(5383):1671-4. 10.1126/science.281.5383.1671 PubMed 9733513.
Backbone
  Vector backbone: pcDNA3
  Backbone manufacturer: invitrogen
  Backbone size w/o insert (bp): 5446
  Vector type: Mammalian Expression
Growth in bacteria
  Bacterial resistance: Ampicillin, 100 μg/mL
  Growth temperature: 37°C
  Growth strain: DH5alpha
  Copy number: High Copy
Gene/Insert
  Gene/Insert name: JNK interacting protein-1b (JIP-1b)(282-707)(M1-5)
  Species: M. musculus (mouse)
  Insert size (bp): 1370
  Mutation: deleted amino acid 1-281 and C605S, C631S, C643S and C696T
  GenBank ID: AF054611.1
  Entrez Gene: Mapk8ip1 (a.k.a. IB1, JIP-1, Jip1, Prkm8ip, Skip, mjip-2a)
  Tag / fusion protein: T7 (N terminal on backbone)
  Cloning method: Restriction Enzyme; 5′ cloning site hind III (not destroyed); 3′ cloning site Not1 (not destroyed)
  Sequencing primers: 5′ T7
Terms and licenses: Academic/Nonprofit Terms; Industry Terms: Not Available to Industry
How to cite: pcdna3 T7 Jip1b(282-707)(C605S, C631S, C643S and C696T) was a gift from Roger Davis (Addgene plasmid # 52134 ; http://n2t.net/addgene:52134 ; RRID:Addgene_52134)
